>Addgene plasmid #126493 | pLenti-LmoCascade-IL1RNcrRNA | addgene full sequence | sequence record 246713 | Addgene NGS Result
ACATACGTCATTATTGACGTCAATGGGCGGGGGTCGTTGGGCGGTCAGCCAGGCGGGCCATTTACCGTAA
GTTATGTAACGCGGAACTCCATATATGGGCTATGAACTAATGACCCCGTAATTGATTACTATTAATAACT
AGTCAATAATCAATGTCAACGCGTATATCTGGCCCGTACATCGCGAAGCAGCGCAAAACGCCTAACCCTA
AGCAGATTCTTCATGCAATTGTCGGTCAAGCCTTGCCTTGTTGTAGCTTAAATTTTGCTCGCGCACTACT
CAGCGACCTCCAACACACAAGCAGGGAGCAGATACTGGCTTAACTATGCGGCATCAGAGCAGATTGTACT
GAGAGTGCACCATAGGGGATCGGGAGATCTCCCGATCCGTCGACGTCAGGTGGCACTTTTCGGGGAAATG
TGCGCGGAACCCCTATTTGTTTATTTTTCTAAATACATTCAAATATGTATCCGCTCATGAGACAATAACC
CTGATAAATGCTTCAATAATATTGAAAAAGGAAGAGTATGAGTATTCAACATTTCCGTGTCGCCCTTATT
CCCTTTTTTGCGGCATTTTGCCTTCCTGTTTTTGCTCACCCAGAAACGCTGGTGAAAGTAAAAGATGCTG
AAGATCAGTTGGGTGCACGAGTGGGTTACATCGAACTGGATCTCAACAGCGGTAAGATCCTTGAGAGTTT
TCGCCCCGAAGAACGTTTTCCAATGATGAGCACTTTTAAAGTTCTGCTATGTGGCGCGGTATTATCCCGT
ATTGACGCCGGGCAAGAGCAACTCGGTCGCCGCATACACTATTCTCAGAATGACTTGGTTGAGTACTCAC
CAGTCACAGAAAAGCATCTTACGGATGGCATGACAGTAAGAGAATTATGCAGTGCTGCCATAACCATGAG
TGATAACACTGCGGCCAACTTACTTCTGACAACGATCGGAGGACCGAAGGAGCTAACCGCTTTTTTGCAC
AACATGGGGGATCATGTAACTCGCCTTGATCGTTGGGAACCGGAGCTGAATGAAGCCATACCAAACGACG
AGCGTGACACCACGATGCCTGTAGCAATGGCAACAACGTTGCGCAAACTATTAACTGGCGAACTACTTAC
TCTAGCTTCCCGGCAACAATTAATAGACTGGATGGAGGCGGATAAAGTTGCAGGACCACTTCTGCGCTCG
GCCCTTCCGGCTGGCTGGTTTATTGCTGATAAATCTGGAGCCGGTGAGCGTGGGTCTCGCGGTATCATTG
CAGCACTGGGGCCAGATGGTAAGCCCTCCCGTATCGTAGTTATCTACACGACGGGGAGTCAGGCAACTAT
GGATGAACGAAATAGACAGATCGCTGAGATAGGTGCCTCACTGATTAAGCATTGGTAACTGTCAGACCAA
GTTTACTCATATATACTTTAGATTGATTTAAAACTTCATTTTTAATTTAAAAGGATCTAGGTGAAGATCC
TTTTTGATAATCTCATGACCAAAATCCCTTAACGTGAGTTTTCGTTCCACTGAGCGTCAGACCCCGTAGA
AAAGATCAAAGGATCTTCTTGAGATCCTTTTTTTCTGCGCGTAATCTGCTGCTTGCAAACAAAAAAACCA
CCGCTACCAGCGGTGGTTTGTTTGCCGGATCAAGAGCTACCAACTCTTTTTCCGAAGGTAACTGGCTTCA
GCAGAGCGCAGATACCAAATACTGTTCTTCTAGTGTAGCCGTAGTTAGGCCACCACTTCAAGAACTCTGT
AGCACCGCCTACATACCTCGCTCTGCTAATCCTGTTACCAGTGGCTGCTGCCAGTGGCGATAAGTCGTGT
CTTACCGGGTTGGACTCAAGACGATAGTTACCGGATAAGGCGCAGCGGTCGGGCTGAACGGGGGGTTCGT
GCACACAGCCCAGCTTGGAGCGAACGACCTACACCGAACTGAGATACCTACAGCGTGAGCTATGAGAAAG
CGCCACGCTTCCCGAAGGGAGAAAGGCGGACAGGTATCCGGTAAGCGGCAGGGTCGGAACAGGAGAGCGC
ACGAGGGAGCTTCCAGGGGGAAACGCCTGGTATCTTTATAGTCCTGTCGGGTTTCGCCACCTCTGACTTG
AGCGTCGATTTTTGTGATGCTCGTCAGGGGGGCGGAGCCTATGGAAAAACGCCAGCAACGCGGCCTTTTT
ACGGTTCCTGGCCTTTTGCTGGCCTTTTGCTCACATGTTCTTTCCTGCGTTATCCCCTGATTCTGTGGAT
AACCGTATTACCGCCTTTGAGTGAGCTGATACCGCTCGCCGCAGCCGAACGACCGAGCGCAGCGAGTCAG
TGAGCGAGGAAGCGGAAGAGCGCCCAATACGCAAACCGCCTCTCCCCGCGCGTTGGCCGATTCATTAATG
CAGCTGGCACGACAGGTTTCCCGACTGGAAAGCGGGCAGTGAGCGCAACGCAATTAATGTGAGTTAGCTC
ACTCATTAGGCACCCCAGGCTTTACACTTTATGCTTCCGGCTCGTATGTTGTGTGGAATTGTGAGCGGAT
AACAATTTCACACAGGAAACAGCTATGACCATGATTACGCCAAGCTCTAGCTAGAGGTCGACGGTATACA
GACATGATAAGATACATTGATGAGTTTGGACAAACCACAACTAGAATGCAGTGAAAAAAATGCTTTATTT
GTGAAATTTGTGATGCTATTGCTTTATTTGTAACCATTATAAGCTGCAATAAACAAGTTGGGGTGGGCGA
AGAACTCCAGCATGAGATCCCCGCGCTGGAGGATCATCCAGCCGGCGTCCCGGAAAACGATTCCGAAGCC
CAACCTTTCATAGAAGGCGGCGGTGGAATCGAAATCTCGTAGCACGTGTCAGTCCTGCTCCTCGGCCACG
AAGTGCACGCAGTTGCCGGCCGGGTCGCGCAGGGCGAACTCCCGCCCCCACGGCTGCTCGCCGATCTCGG
TCATGGCCGGCCCGGAGGCGTCCCGGAAGTTCGTGGACACGACCTCCGACCACTCGGCGTACAGCTCGTC
CAGGCCGCGCACCCACACCCAGGCCAGGGTGTTGTCCGGCACCACCTGGTCCTGGACCGCGCTGATGAAC
AGGGTCACGTCGTCCCGGACCACACCGGCGAAGTCGTCCTCCACGAAGTCCCGGGAGAACCCGAGCCGGT
CGGTCCAGAACTCGACCGCTCCGGCGACGTCGCGCGCGGTGAGCACCGGAACGGCACTGGTCAACTTGGC
CATGGTTTAGTTCCTCACCTTGTCGTATTATACTATGCCGATATACTATGCCGATGATTAATTGTCAACA
CGTGCTGATCAGATCCGAAAATGGATATACAAGCTCCCGGGAGCTTTTTGCAAAAGCCTAGGCCTCCAAA
AAAGCCTCCTCACTACTTCTGGAATAGCTCAGAGGCAGAGGCGGCCTCGGCCTCTGCATAAATAAAAAAA
ATTAGTCAGCCATGGGGCGGAGAATGGGCGGAACTGGGCGGAGTTAGGGGCGGGATGGGCGGAGTTAGGG
GCGGGACTATGGTTGCTGACTAATTGAGATGCATGCTTTGCATACTTCTGCCTGCTGGGGAGCCTGGGGA
CTTTCCACACCTGGTTGCTGACTAATTGAGATGCATGCTTTGCATACTTCTGCCTGCTGGGGAGCCTGGG
GACTTTCCACACCCTAACTGACACACATTCCACAGAATTAATTCGCGTTAAATTTTTGTTAAATCAGCTC
ATTTTTTAACCAATAGGCCGAAATCGGCAAAATCCCTTATAAATCAAAAGAATAGACCGAGATAGGGT
[37 nt withheld, positions 3779-3815]
AAAGAACGTGGACTCCAACGTCAAAGG
[49 nt withheld, positions 3843-3891]
T
[91 nt withheld, positions 3893-3983]
G
[124 nt withheld, positions 3985-4108]
GGGGATACCCCCTAGAGCCCCAGCTGGTTCTTTCCGCCTCAGAAGCCATAGAGCCCACCGCATCCCCAGC
ATGCCTGCTATTGTCTTCCCAATCCTCCCCCTTGCTGTCCTGCCCCACCCCACCCCCCAGAATAGAATGA
CACCTACTCAGACAATGCGATGCAATTTCCTCATTTTATTAGGAAAGGACAGTGGGAGTGGCACCTTCCA
GGGTCAAGGAAGGCACGGGGGAGGGGCAAACAACAGATGGCTGGCAACTAGAAGGCACAGTCGAGGCTGA
TCAGCGGGTTTAAACGGGCCCTGCTAGAGATTTTCCACACTGACTAAAAGGGTCTGAGGGATCTCTAGTT
ACCAGAGTCACACAACAGACGGGCACACACTACTTGAAGCACTCAAGGCAAGCTTTATTGAGGCTTAAGC
AGTGGGTTCCCTAGTTAGCCAGAGAGCTCCCAGGCTCAGATCTGGTCTAACCAGAGAGACCCAGTACAGT
CCGGATGCAGCTCTCGGGCCATGTGATGAAATGCTAGGCGGCTGTCAAACCTCCACTCTAATACTTCTCT
CTCCGGGTCATCCATCCCATGCAGGCTCACAGGGTGTAACAAGCGGGTGTTCTCTCCTTCATTGGCTTCT
TCTACCTTCTCTTGCTCAACTGGTACTAGCTTGTAGCACCATCCAAAGGTCAGTGGATATCTGATCCCTG
GCCCTGGTGTGTAGTTCTGCCAATCAGGGAAGTAGCCTTGTGTGTGGTAGATCCACAGATCAAGGATATC
TTGTCTTCGTTGGGAGTGAATTAGCCCTTCCAGTCCCCCCTTTTCTTTTAAAAAGTGGCTAAGATCTACA
GCTGCCTTGTAAGTCATTGGTCTTAAAGGTACCTGAGGTGTGACTGGAAAACCCACCTCCTCCTCCTCTT
GTGCTTCTAGCCAGGCACAATCAGCATTGGTAGCTGCTGTATTGCTACTTGTGATTGCTCCATGTTTTTC
TAGGTCTCGAGGTCGACGGTATCGATGCGGGGAGGCGGCCCAAAGGGAGATCCGACTCGTCTGAGGGCGA
AGGCGAAGACGCGGAAGAGGCCGCAGAGCCGGCAGCAGGCCGCGGGAAGGAAGGTCCGCTGGATTGAGGG
CCGAAGGGACGTAGCAGAAGGACGTCCCGCGCAGAATCCAGGTGGCAACACAGGCGAGCAGCCAAGGAAA
GGACGATGATTTCCCCGACAACACCACGGAATTGTCAGTGCCCAACAGCCGAGCCCCTGTCCAGCAGCGG
GCAAGGCAGGCGGCGATGAGTTCCGCCGTGGCAATAGGGAGGGGGAAAGCGAAAGTCCCGGAAAGGAGCT
GACAGGTGGTGGCAATGCCCCAACCAGTGGGGGTTGCGTCAGCAAACACAGTGCACACCACGCCACGTTG
CCTGACAACGGGCCACAACTCCTCATAAAGAGACAGCAACCAGGATTTATACAAGGAGGAGAAAATGAAA
GCCATACGGGAAGCAATAGCATGATACAAAGGCATTAAAGCAGCGTATCCACATAGCGTAAAAGGAGCAA
CATAGTTAAGAATACCAGTCAATCTTTCACAAATTTTGTAATCCAGAGGTTGATTATCGATAAGCTTGAT
ATCGAATTCATAACTTCGTATAATGTATGCTATACGAAGTTATCTATTATCAACTTTAGGCACCGGGCTT
GCGGGTCATGCACCAGGTGCGCGGTCCTTCGGGCACCTCGACGTCGGCGGTGACGGTGAAGCCGAGCCGC
TCGTAGAAGGGGAGGTTGCGGGGCGCGGAGGTCTCCAGGAAGGCGGGCACCCCGGCGCGCTCGGCCGCCT
CCACTCCGGGGAGCACGACGGCGCTGCCCAGACCCTTGCCCTGGTGGTCGGGCGACACGCCGACGGTGGC
CAGGAACCACGCGGGCTCCTTGGGCCGGTGCGGCGCCAGGAGGCCTTCCATCTGTTGCTGCGCGGCCAGC
CGGGAACCGCTCAACTCGGCCATGCGCGGGCCGATCTCGGCGAACACCGCCCCCGCTTCGACGCTCTCCG
GCGTGGTCCAGACCGCCACCGCGGCGCCGTCGTCCGCGACCCACACCTTGCCGATGTCGAGCCCGACGCG
CGTGAGGAAGAGTTCTTGCAGCTCGGTGACCCGCTCGATGTGGCGGTCCGGATCGACGGTGTGGCGCGTG
GCGGGGTAGTCGGCGAACGCGGCGGCGAGGGTGCGTACGGCCCTGGGGACGTCGTCGCGGGTGGCGAGGC
GCACCGTGGGCTTGTACTCGGTCATCGGTCCAGGATTCTCTTCGACATCTCCGGCTTGTTTCAGCAGAGA
GAAGTTTGTTGCGCCGGATCCCTTGTACAGCTCGTCCATGCCGAGAGTGATCCCGGCGGCGGTCACGAAC
TCCAGCAGGACCATGTGATCGCGCTTCTCGTTGGGGTCTTTGCTCAGGGCGGACTGGGTGCTCAGGTAGT
GGTTGTCGGGCAGCAGCACGGGGCCGTCGCCGATGGGGGTGTTCTGCTGGTAGTGGTCGGCGAGCTGCAC
GCTGCCGTCCTCGATGTTGTGGCGGATCTTGAAGTTCACCTTGATGCCGTTCTTCTGCTTGTCGGCCATG
ATATAGACGTTGTGGCTGTTGTAGTTGTACTCCAGCTTGTGCCCCAGGATGTTGCCGTCCTCCTTGAAGT
CGATGCCCTTCAGCTCGATGCGGTTCACCAGGGTGTCGCCCTCGAACTTCACCTCGGCGCGGGTCTTGTA
GTTGCCGTCGTCCTTGAAGAAGATGGTGCGCTCCTGGACGTAGCCTTCGGGCATGGCGGACTTGAAGAAG
TCGTGCTGCTTCATGTGGTCGGGGTAGCGGCTGAAGCACTGCACGCCGTAGGTCAGGGTGGTCACGAGGG
TGGGCCAGGGCACGGGCAGCTTGCCGGTGGTGCAGATGAACTTCAGGGTCAGCTTGCCGTAGGTGGCATC
GCCCTCGCCCTCGCCGGACACGCTGAACTTGTGGCCGTTTACGTCGCCGTCCAGCTCGACCAGGATGGGC
ACCACCCCGGTGAACAGCTCCTCGCCCTTGCTCACCATTCTAGAGTCGACCTGCAGCCCAAGCTTCGTCT
AACAAAAAAGCCAAAAACGGCCAGAATTTAGCGGACAATTTACTAGTCTAACACTGAAAATTACATATTG
ACCCAAATGATTACATTTCAAAAGGTGCCTAAAAAACTTCACAAAACACACTCGCCAACCCCGAGCGCAT
AGTTCAAAACCGGAGCTTCAGCTACTTAAGAAGATAGGTACATAAAACCGACCAAAGAAACTGACGCCTC
ACTTATCCCTCCCCTCACCAGAGGTCCGGCGCCTGTCGATTCAGGAGAGCCTACCCTAGGCCCGAACCCT
GCGTCCTGCGACGGAGAAAAGCCTACCGCACACCTACCGGCAGGTGGCCCCACCCTGCATTATAAGCCAA
CAGAACGGGTGACGTCACGACACGACGAGGGCGCGCGCTCCCAAAGGTACGGGTGCACTGCCCAACGGCA
CCGCCATAACTGCCGCCCCCGCAACAGACGACAAACCGAGTTCTCCAGTCAGTGACAAACTTCACGTCAG
GGTCCCCAGATGGTGCCCCAGCCCATCTCACCCGAATAAGAGCTTTCCCGCATTAGCGAAGGCCTCAAGA
CCTTGGGTTCTTGCCGCCCACCATGCCCCCCACCTTGTTTCAACGACCTCACAGCCCGCCTCACAAGCGT
CTTCCATTCAAGACTCGGGAACAGCCGCCATTTTGCTGCGCTCCCCCCAACCCCCAGTTCAGGGCAACCT
TGCTCGCGGACCCAGACTACAGCCCTTGGCGGTCTCTCCACACGCTTCCGTCCCACCGAGCGGCCCGGCG
GCCACGAAAGCCCCGGCCAGCCCAGCAGCCCGCTACTCACCAAGTGACGATCACAGCGATCCACAAACAA
GAACCGCGACCCAAATCCCGGCTGCGACGGAACTAGCTGTGCCACACCCGGCGCGTCCTTATATAATCAT
CGGCGTTCACCGCCCCACGGAGATCCCTCCGCAGAATCGCCGAGAAGGGACTACTTTTCCTCGCCTGTTC
CGCTCTCTGGAAAGAAAACCAGTGCCCTAGAGTCACCCAAGTCCCGTCCTAAAATGTCCTTCTGCTGATA
CTGGGGTTCTAAGGCCGAGTCTTATGAGCAGCGGGCCGCTGTCCTGAGCGTCCGGGCGGAAGGATCAGGA
CGCTCGCTGCGCCCTTCGTCTGACGTGGCAGCGCTCGCCGTGAGGAGGGGGGCGCCCGCGGGAGGCGCCA
AAACCCGGCGCGGAGGCCAGATCTGGAGCCGACACGGGTTAATGTTGTAAAACGACGGCCAGTGAGCGCG
CGTAATACGACTCACTATAGGGCGAATTGGGTACCGAGGGCCTATTTCCCATGATTCCTTCATATTTGCA
TATACGATACAAGGCTGTTAGAGAGATAATTGGAATTAATTTGACTGTAAACACAAAGATATTAGTACAA
AATACGTGACGTAGAAAGTAATAATTTCTTGGGTAGTTTGCAGTTTTAAAATTATGTTTTAAAATGGACT
ATCATATGCTTACCGTAACTTGAAAGTATTTCGATTTCTTGGCTTTATATATCTTGTGGAAAGGACGAAA
CACCGCGGACCGGTTTTAACTACTTATTATGAAATGTAAATAGCAGGCCCAGTTTCCAGGAGGGTGACTC
AGGCCCGGTTTTAACTACTTATTATGAAATGTAAATTTTTTTTCCGAGCTCCAGCTTTTGTTCCCTTTAG
TGAGGGTTAATTGCGCGCTTGGCGTAATCATGGTCATAGCTGTTTCCTGTGTATTAACCAAACTGGATCT
CTGCTGTCCCTGTAATAAACCCGAAAATTTTGAATTTTTGTAATTTGTTTTTGTAATTCTTTAGTTTGTA
TGTCTGTTGCTATTATGTCTACTATTCTTTCCCCTGCACTGTACCCCCCAATCCCCCCTTTTCTTTTAAA
ATTGTGGATGAATACTGCCATTTGTCTGCAGAATTGGCGCACGCAGTGCCGATCCGTTCACTAATCGAAT
GGATCTGTCTCTGTCTCTCTCTCCACCTTCTTCTTCTATTCCTTCGGGCCTGTCGGGTCCCCTCGGGGTT
GGGAGGTGGGTCTGAAACGATAATGGTGAATATCCCTGCCTAACTCTATTCACTATAGAAAGTACAGCAA
AAACTATTCTTAAACCTACCAAGCCTCCTACTATCATTATGAATAATTTTATATACCACAGCCAATTTGT
TATGTTAAACCAATTCCACAAACTTGCCCATTTATCTAATTCCAATAATTCTTGTTCATTCTTTTCTTGC
TGGTTTTGCGATTCTTCAATTAAGGAGTGTATTAAGCTTGTGTAATTGTTAATTTCTCTGTCCCACTCCA
TCCAGGTCGTGTGATTCCAAATCTGTTCCAGAGATTTATTACTCCAACTAGCATTCCAAGGCACAGCAGT
GGTGCAAATGAGTTTTCCAGAGCAACCCCAAATCCCCAGGAGCTGTTGATCCTTTAGGTATCTTTCCACA
GCCAGGATTCTTGCCTGGAGCTGCTTGATGCCCCAGACTGTGAGTTGCAACAGATGCTGTTGCGCCTCAA
TAGCCCTCAGCAAATTGTTCTGCTGCTGCACTATACCAGACAATAATTGTCTGGCCTGTACCGTCAGCGT
CATTGACGCTGCGCCCATAGTGCTTCCTGCTGCTCCCAAGAACCCAAGGAACAAAGCTCCTATTCCCACT
GCTCTTTTTTCTCTCTGCACCACTCTTCTCTTTGCCTTGGTGGGTGCTACTCCTAATGGTTCAATTTTTA
CTACTTTATATTTATATAATTCACTTCTCCAATTGTCCCTCATATCTCCTCCTCCAGGTCTGAAGATCAG
CGGCCGCTTGCTGTGCGGTGGTCTTACTTTTGTTTTGCTCTTCCTCTATCTTGTCTAAAGCTTCCTTGGT
GTCTTTTATCTCTATCCTTTGATGCACACAATAGAGGGTTGCTACTGTATTATATAATGATCTAAGTTCT
TCTGATCCTGTCTGAAGGGATGGTTGTAGCTGTCCCAGTATTTGTCTACAGCCTTCTGATGTTTCTAACA
GGCCAGGATTAACTGCGAATCGTTCTAGCTCCCTGCTTGCCCATACTATATGTTTTAATTTATATTTTTT
CTTTCCCCCTGGCCTTAACCGAATTTTTTCCCATCGCGATCTAATTCTCCCCCGCTTAATACTGACGCTC
TCGCACCCATCTCTCTCCTTCTAGCCTCCGCTAGTCAAAATTTTTGGCGTACTCACCAGTCGCCGCCCCT
CGCCTCTTGCCGTGCGCGCTTCAGCAAGCCGAGTCCTGCGTCGAGAGAGCTCCTCTGGTTTCCCTTTCGC
TTTCAAGTCCCTGTTCGGGCGCCACTGCTAGAGATTTTCCACACTGACTAAAAGGGTCTGAGGGATCTCT
AGTTACCAGAGTCACACAACAGACGGGCACACACTACTTGAAGCACTCAAGGCAAGCTTTATTGAGGCTT
AAGCAGTGGGTTCCCTAGTTAGCCAGAGAGCTCCCAGGCTCAGATCTGGTCTAACCAGAGAGACCCAGTA
CAGGCAAAACGCGCTGCTTATATAGACCTCCCACCGTACACGCCTACCGCCCATTTGCGTCAATGGGGCG
GAGTTGTTACGACATTTTGGAAAGTCCCGTTGATTTTGGTGCCAAAACAAACTCCCATTGACGTCAATGG
GGTGGAGACTTGGAAATCCCCGTGAGTCAAACCGCTATCCACGCCCATTGATGTACTGCCAAAACCGCAT
CACCATGGTAATAGCGATGACTAATACGTAGATGTACTGCCAAGTAGGAAAGTCCCATAAGGTCATGTAC
TGGGCATAATGCCAGGCGGGCCATTTACCGTCATTGACGTCAATAGGGGGCGTACTTGGCATATGATACA
CTTGATGTACTGCCAAGTGGGCAGTTTACCGTAAATACTCCACCCATTGACGTCAATGGAAAGTCCCTAT
TGGCGTTACTATGGGA
Features (pLannotate 1.2.2; 37 found; start..end, strand, type, name):
    312..364     +  misc_feature   bom (fragment): basis of mobility region from pBR322
    423..527     +  promoter       AmpR promoter: bla
    528..1388    +  CDS            AmpR: β-lactamase; bla; confers resistance to ampicillin, carbenicillin, and related antibiotics
   1559..2147    +  rep_origin     ori: high-copy-number ColE1/pMB1/pBR322/pUC origin of replication
   2330..2422    +  CDS            lacI (fragment): lac repressor; lacI; The lac repressor binds to the lac operator to inhibit transcription in E. coli. This inhibition can be relieved by adding lactose or isopropyl-β-D-thiogalactopyranoside (IPTG).
   2435..2456    +  protein_bind   CAP binding site: CAP binding activates transcription in the presence of cAMP. E. coli catabolite activator protein
   2471..2501    +  promoter       lac promoter: promoter for the E. coli lac operon
   2505..2527    +  protein_bind   lac operator (fragment): The lac repressor binds to the lac operator to inhibit transcription in E. coli. This inhibition can be relieved by adding lactose or isopropyl-β-D-thiogalactopyranoside (IPTG). lac repressor encoded by lacI
   2598..2719    -  polyA_signal   SV40 poly(A) signal: SV40 polyadenylation signal
   2714..2839    -  CDS            ble (fragment): BLE_KLEPN - Experimental evidence at protein level: Swiss-Prot protein existence level 1. Binding protein with a strong affinity to the bleomycin family of antibiotics. Binds to CL990; an antimitotic-antibiotic compound. From Klebsiella pneumoniae.
   2849..3223    -  CDS            BleoR: antibiotic-binding protein; Sh ble from Streptoalloteichus hindustanus; confers resistance to bleomycin, phleomycin, and Zeocin™
   3242..3289    -  promoter       EM7 promoter: synthetic bacterial promoter&nbsp
   3337..3666    -  promoter       SV40 promoter: SV40 enhancer and early promoter
   3680..4108    -  rep_origin     f1 ori (sequence partly withheld): f1 bacteriophage origin of replication; arrow indicates direction of (+) strand synthesis
   4129..4150    -  promoter       SV40 promoter (fragment): SV40 enhancer and early promoter
   4154..4378    -  polyA_signal   bGH poly(A) signal: bovine growth hormone polyadenylation signal
   4410..4590    -  LTR            5' LTR (truncated): truncated 5' long terminal repeat (LTR) from HIV-1
   4597..5178    -  CDS            nef (fragment): NEF_HV1H2 - Experimental evidence at protein level: Swiss-Prot protein existence level 1. Extracellular Nef protein targets CD4(+) T-lymphocytes for apoptosis by interacting with CXCR4 surface receptors. From Human immunodeficiency virus type 1 group M subtype B (isolate HXB2) (HIV-1).
   5115..5703    -  misc_feature   WPRE: woodchuck hepatitis virus posttranscriptional regulatory element
   5703..5727    -  misc_feature   MCS (fragment): pBluescript multiple cloning site
   5728..5761    -  protein_bind   loxP: Cre-mediated recombination occurs in the 8-bp core sequence (GCATACAT). Cre recombinase
   5776..6373    -  CDS            PuroR (fragment): puromycin N-acetyltransferase; pac from Streptomyces; confers resistance to puromycin
   6440..7156    -  CDS            EGFP: EGFP is a basic (constitutively fluorescent) green fluorescent protein published in 1996, derived from Aequorea victoria. It is reported to be a rapidly-maturing weak dimer with moderate acid sensitivity.
   7157..7174    +  misc_feature   MCS (fragment): pUC18/19 multiple cloning site
   7185..8396    -  promoter       UbC promoter: human ubiquitin C promoter
   8422..8443    -  CDS            lacZα (fragment): LacZα fragment of β-galactosidase; lacZ fragment
   8451..8469    +  promoter       T7 promoter: promoter for bacteriophage T7 RNA polymerase
   8484..8724    +  promoter       U6 promoter: RNA polymerase III promoter for human U6 snRNA
   8862..8880    -  promoter       T3 promoter: promoter for bacteriophage T3 RNA polymerase
   8962..9079    -  misc_feature   cPPT/CTS: central polypurine tract and central termination sequence of HIV-1
   9129..9229    -  CDS            Rev (fragment): human immunodeficiency virus 1 (HIV-1) Rev protein; rev; enhances nuclear export of unspliced and incompletely spliced viral mRNAs
   9606..9839    -  misc_feature   RRE: The Rev response element (RRE) of HIV-1 allows for Rev-dependent mRNA export from the nucleus to the cytoplasm.
   9985..10348   -  CDS            HIV-1 gag (fragment): gag protein from human immunodeficiency virus 1; gag
  10332..10457   -  misc_feature   HIV-1 Ψ: packaging signal of human immunodeficiency virus type 1
  10504..10684   -  LTR            5' LTR (truncated): truncated 5' long terminal repeat (LTR) from HIV-1
  10702..10901   -  promoter       CMV promoter: human cytomegalovirus (CMV) immediate early promoter
  10902..157     -  enhancer       CMV enhancer (across the origin): human cytomegalovirus immediate early enhancer
