[The description below was written by a language model from this plasmid's Addgene catalogue record and pLannotate feature annotations shown in this document.]
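Description:
pLenti-LmoCascade-IL1RNcrRNA is a lentiviral transfer plasmid of about 11.1 kb built on the FUGW backbone. It delivers a CRISPR RNA for the Listeria monocytogenes Type I-B Cascade system into mammalian cells. In bacteria it is maintained through a high-copy ColE1/pUC-type origin and selected with ampicillin via the β-lactamase gene. The backbone also carries an f1 origin and an SV40/EM7-driven bleomycin/Zeocin resistance cassette, which lies outside the viral genome.

The viral portion starts with a CMV enhancer/promoter fused to a truncated HIV-1 5' LTR, which drives genomic RNA production in packaging cells. This is followed by the Ψ packaging signal with a partial gag sequence, the Rev response element for nuclear export, and the cPPT/CTS. Downstream sits the payload, a human U6 RNA polymerase III promoter driving the insert recorded as Lmo IL1RN cr03, a crRNA directed at the human IL1RN locus. The crRNA itself is not annotated in the feature table. The U6 cassette is annotated on the opposite strand to the rest of the provirus. A human ubiquitin C promoter then expresses EGFP followed by a puromycin N-acetyltransferase sequence, so transduced cells can be tracked by fluorescence and selected with puromycin. The element linking the two coding sequences is not annotated. A loxP site, WPRE for enhanced transcript expression, and a truncated 3' LTR complete the provirus, with a bGH polyadenylation signal beyond it.

No Cascade protein genes appear in the feature table, so these must be supplied from separate constructs. The associated publication concerns targeted transcriptional modulation with Type I CRISPR-Cas systems in human cells, which suggests this plasmid serves to guide Cascade-based effectors to IL1RN.
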