Addgene plasmid #126493: pLenti-LmoCascade-IL1RNcrRNA
Purpose: Encodes lentivirus expression of L. monocytogenes CRISPR Type I-B crRNA targeting IL1RN
Depositing lab: Charles Gersbach. Depositing organization: Duke University. Publication: Targeted transcriptional modulation with type I CRISPR-Cas systems in human cells. Pickar-Oliver A, Black JB, Lewis MM, Mutchnick KJ, Klann TS, Gilcrest KA, Sitton MJ, Nelson CE, Barrera A, Bartelt LC, Reddy TE, Beisel CL, Barrangou R, Gersbach CA. Nat Biotechnol. 2019 Sep 23. pii: 10.1038/s41587-019-0235-7. doi: 10.1038/s41587-019-0235-7. PubMed 31548729.
Backbone
  Vector backbone: FUGW
  Total vector size (bp): 11123
  Vector type: Mammalian Expression, Lentiviral, CRISPR
Growth in bacteria
  Bacterial resistance: Ampicillin, 100 μg/mL
  Growth temperature: 37°C
  Growth strain: NEB Stable
  Copy number: High Copy
Gene/Insert
  Gene/Insert name: Lmo IL1RN cr03
  Promoter: U6
  Cloning method: Gibson Cloning
  Sequencing primers: 5′ GCAAATATGAAGGAATCATGGGAAATAGGC
Terms and licenses: Academic/Nonprofit Terms; Industry Terms: Not Available to Industry
How to cite: pLenti-LmoCascade-IL1RNcrRNA was a gift from Charles Gersbach (Addgene plasmid # 126493 ; http://n2t.net/addgene:126493 ; RRID:Addgene_126493)
