>Addgene plasmid #126493 | pLenti-LmoCascade-IL1RNcrRNA | depositor partial sequence | sequence record 241890 | Lmo IL1RN cr03 repeat-spacer-repeat
GTTTTAACTACTTATTATGAAATGTAAATAGCAGGCCCAGTTTCCAGGAGGGTGACTCAGGCCCGGTTTT
AACTACTTATTATGAAATGTAAAT
