>Addgene plasmid #126493 | pLenti-LmoCascade-IL1RNcrRNA | depositor partial sequence | sequence record 241891 | eGFP-2a-PuroR (inverted for reading frame)
ATGGTGAGCAAGGGCGAGGAGCTGTTCACCGGGGTGGTGCCCATCCTGGTCGAGCTGGACGGCGACGTAA
ACGGCCACAAGTTCAGCGTGTCCGGCGAGGGCGAGGGCGATGCCACCTACGGCAAGCTGACCCTGAAGTT
CATCTGCACCACCGGCAAGCTGCCCGTGCCCTGGCCCACCCTCGTGACCACCCTGACCTACGGCGTGCAG
TGCTTCAGCCGCTACCCCGACCACATGAAGCAGCACGACTTCTTCAAGTCCGCCATGCCCGAAGGCTACG
TCCAGGAGCGCACCATCTTCTTCAAGGACGACGGCAACTACAAGACCCGCGCCGAGGTGAAGTTCGAGGG
CGACACCCTGGTGAACCGCATCGAGCTGAAGGGCATCGACTTCAAGGAGGACGGCAACATCCTGGGGCAC
AAGCTGGAGTACAACTACAACAGCCACAACGTCTATATCATGGCCGACAAGCAGAAGAACGGCATCAAGG
TGAACTTCAAGATCCGCCACAACATCGAGGACGGCAGCGTGCAGCTCGCCGACCACTACCAGCAGAACAC
CCCCATCGGCGACGGCCCCGTGCTGCTGCCCGACAACCACTACCTGAGCACCCAGTCCGCCCTGAGCAAA
GACCCCAACGAGAAGCGCGATCACATGGTCCTGCTGGAGTTCGTGACCGCCGCCGGGATCACTCTCGGCA
TGGACGAGCTGTACAAGGGATCCGGCGCAACAAACTTCTCTCTGCTGAAACAAGCCGGAGATGTCGAAGA
GAATCCTGGACCGATGACCGAGTACAAGCCCACGGTGCGCCTCGCCACCCGCGACGACGTCCCCAGGGCC
GTACGCACCCTCGCCGCCGCGTTCGCCGACTACCCCGCCACGCGCCACACCGTCGATCCGGACCGCCACA
TCGAGCGGGTCACCGAGCTGCAAGAACTCTTCCTCACGCGCGTCGGGCTCGACATCGGCAAGGTGTGGGT
CGCGGACGACGGCGCCGCGGTGGCGGTCTGGACCACGCCGGAGAGCGTCGAAGCGGGGGCGGTGTTCGCC
GAGATCGGCCCGCGCATGGCCGAGTTGAGCGGTTCCCGGCTGGCCGCGCAGCAACAGATGGAAGGCCTCC
TGGCGCCGCACCGGCCCAAGGAGCCCGCGTGGTTCCTGGCCACCGTCGGCGTGTCGCCCGACCACCAGGG
CAAGGGTCTGGGCAGCGCCGTCGTGCTCCCCGGAGTGGAGGCGGCCGAGCGCGCCGGGGTGCCCGCCTTC
CTGGAGACCTCCGCGCCCCGCAACCTCCCCTTCTACGAGCGGCTCGGCTTCACCGTCACCGCCGACGTCG
AGGTGCCCGAAGGACCGCGCACCTGGTGCATGACCCGCAAGCCCGGTGCCTAA
